Addgene plasmid #39083: ACACA
Purpose: Bacterial expression for structure determination; may not be full ORF
Depositing lab: Nicola Burgess-Brown. Depositing organization: University of Oxford.
Backbone
  Vector backbone: pNIC28-Bsa4
  Backbone manufacturer: SGC
  Vector type: Bacterial Expression
Growth in bacteria
  Bacterial resistance: Kanamycin, 50 μg/mL
  Growth temperature: 37°C
  Growth strain: Mach1
  Copy number: Low Copy
Gene/Insert
  Gene/Insert name: ACACA (alt names: acetyl-Coenzyme A carboxylase alpha [isoform 1; tv1]; PDB:2YL2)
  Species: H. sapiens (human)
  Insert size (bp): 1711
  Mutation: codon-optimized
  GenBank ID: acetyl-Coenzyme A carboxylase alpha [isoform 1; tv1]
  Entrez Gene: ACACA (a.k.a. ACAC, ACACAD, ACACalpha, ACC, ACC1, ACCA, ACCalpha, Acac1, hACC1)
  Tag / fusion protein: His Tev (N terminal on insert)
  Cloning method: Ligation Independent Cloning
  Sequencing primers: 5′ T7; 3′ T7-term
Terms and licenses: Academic/Nonprofit Terms; Industry Terms: Not Available to Industry
How to cite: ACACA was a gift from Nicola Burgess-Brown (Addgene plasmid # 39083 ; http://n2t.net/addgene:39083 ; RRID:Addgene_39083)
