[The description below was written by a language model from this plasmid's Addgene catalogue record and the feature table of its GenBank file.]
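Description:
ACACA is a bacterial expression plasmid built on the pNIC28-Bsa4 backbone from the SGC, carrying a codon-optimized fragment of human ACACA, which encodes acetyl-coenzyme A carboxylase alpha (ACC1; isoform 1, transcript variant 1). The insert is listed at about 1.7 kb. Because the record warns that it may not be the full open reading frame, it is best understood as a domain-level construct designed for crystallography rather than the complete enzyme. An associated PDB entry is noted among the alternative names. The fragment was introduced by ligation-independent cloning. The plasmid is selected with kanamycin and is recorded as low copy; the origin of replication is not stated.

The coding region is fused at its N terminus to a 6xHis affinity tag followed by a TEV protease recognition site, so the recombinant protein can be captured by immobilized-metal affinity chromatography and the tag then cleaved off to leave near-native protein. Translation initiates from the efficient ribosome binding site of bacteriophage T7 gene 10. The promoter is not annotated or named in the record, although the listed T7 and T7-terminator sequencing primers suggest a T7-based expression cassette flanking the insert.

The available sequence record covers only 870 bp, a partial read spanning the ribosome binding site, the His tag, the TEV site and the beginning of the insert. The rest of the insert, the resistance gene and the other backbone elements are therefore not documented in the feature table. The stated purpose is production of the protein in bacteria for structure determination.
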