LOCUS       Exported 870 bp ds-DNA linear SYN 29-MAY-2021
DEFINITION  Bacterial expression for structure determination; may not be full
            ORF.
ACCESSION   .
VERSION     .
KEYWORDS    ACACA
SOURCE      synthetic DNA construct
  ORGANISM  synthetic DNA construct
REFERENCE   1 (bases 1 to 870)
  TITLE     SGC+year
  JOURNAL   unpublished
REFERENCE   2 (bases 1 to 870)
  AUTHORS   .
  TITLE     Direct Submission
  JOURNAL   Exported May 29, 2021 from SnapGene Server 1.1.58
            http://www.snapgene.com
FEATURES             Location/Qualifiers
     source          1..870
                     /organism="synthetic DNA construct"
                     /mol_type="other DNA"
     RBS             11..33
                     /note="efficient ribosome binding site from bacteriophage
                     T7 gene 10 (Olins and Rangwala, 1989)"
     CDS             44..61
                     /codon_start=1
                     /product="6xHis affinity tag"
                     /label=6xHis
                     /translation="HHHHHH"
     CDS             86..106
                     /codon_start=1
                     /product="tobacco etch virus (TEV) protease recognition and
                     cleavage site"
                     /label=TEV site
                     /translation="ENLYFQS"
ORIGIN
        1 tctagaatat tttgtttaac tttaagaagg agatatacat atgcaccatc atcatcatca
       61 ttcttctggt gtagatctgg gtaccgagaa cctgtacttc caatccatcg gcttgcacct
      121 ggttaagcag ggtcgcgacc gtaagaaaat cgattctcaa cgcgacttta ctgtcgcgtc
      181 accagcagag ttcgtaacac gttttggcgg taataaggtg atcgagaaag ttttgattgc
      241 caacaatggc atcgctgcgg tcaagtgtat gcgcagtatt cgtcgctggt cgtacgaaat
      301 gttccgtaac gagcgcgcca tccgtttcgt ggtaatggtg acccctgagg acctcaaggc
      361 aaacgctgag tatattaaga tggccgacca ttacgttccg gtccccggcg gcccaaataa
      421 caataactat gcgaacgtcg agctgatctt ggatattgca aagcgcatcc ctgtgcaggc
      481 tgtttgggcc ggttggggcc acgcgagcga gaatccgaaa ctgcccgaac tcctcctcaa
      541 gaacggtatc gcttttatgg gcccaccttc ccaggccatg tgggcactgg gtgacaaaat
      601 tgcatcttca atcgtcgctc aaactgccgg cattccgaca ctgccctgga gtggtagcgg
      661 cttgcgtgtg gattggcagg aaaatgactt ctccaaacgc atcctgaacg taccccaaga
      721 gttgtacgaa aagggttatg ttaaagatgt cgacgatggc ctgcaggcag ccgaggaagt
      781 gggttatccc gtaatgatta aggcgtcgga gggcggcggc ggtaaaggca tccgtaaagt
      841 aaacaatgct gacgattttc cgaacctgtt
//
