>Addgene plasmid #39083 | ACACA | depositor partial sequence | sequence record 49141 | ACACA sequence 1711 bps
ATGCACCATCATCATCATCATTCTTCTGGTGTAGATCTGGGTACCGAGAACCTGTACTTCCAATCCATGT
CCGGCTTGCACCTGGTTAAGCAGGGTCGCGACCGTAAGAAAATCGATTCTCAACGCGACTTTACTGTCGC
GTCACCAGCAGAGTTCGTAACACGTTTTGGCGGTAATAAGGTGATCGAGAAAGTTTTGATTGCCAACAAT
GGCATCGCTGCGGTCAAGTGTATGCGCAGTATTCGTCGCTGGTCGTACGAAATGTTCCGTAACGAGCGCG
CCATCCGTTTCGTGGTAATGGTGACCCCTGAGGACCTCAAGGCAAACGCTGAGTATATTAAGATGGCCGA
CCATTACGTTCCGGTCCCCGGCGGCCCAAATAACAATAACTATGCGAACGTCGAGCTGATCTTGGATATT
GCAAAGCGCATCCCTGTGCAGGCTGTTTGGGCCGGTTGGGGCCACGCGAGCGAGAATCCGAAACTGCCCG
AACTCCTCCTCAAGAACGGTATCGCTTTTATGGGCCCACCTTCCCAGGCCATGTGGGCACTGGGTGACAA
AATTGCATCTTCAATCGTCGCTCAAACTGCCGGCATTCCGACACTGCCCTGGAGTGGTAGCGGCTTGCGT
GTGGATTGGCAGGAAAATGACTTCTCCAAACGCATCCTGAACGTACCCCAAGAGTTGTACGAAAAGGGTT
ATGTTAAAGATGTCGACGATGGCCTGCAGGCAGCCGAGGAAGTGGGTTATCCCGTAATGATTAAGGCGTC
GGAGGGCGGCGGCGGTAAAGGCATCCGTAAAGTAAACAATGCTGACGATTTTCCGAACCTGTTCCGCCAA
GTTCAGGCCGAAGTCCCAGGTTCTCCCATCTTTGTGATGCGTTTGGCAAAGCAGTCACGCCATCTGGAGG
TACAAATCTTGGCGGACCAGTATGGCAATGCTATCAGTCTGTTCGGTCGTGATTGCAGCGTTCAACGCCG
TCACCAGAAAATTATCGAAGAGGCCCCTGCAACCATTGCGACTCCGGCTGTATTCGAACACATGGAGCAG
TGTGCCGTGAAGTTGGCAAAGATGGTGGGCTACGTATCCGCGGGTACCGTTGAATATCTGTACTCGCAAG
ACGGCTCGTTTTACTTCCTGGAGTTGAACCCACGCCTGCAGGTCGAACACCCCTGCACAGAAATGGTAGC
TGATGTCAATTTGCCTGCCGCACAACTGCAGATCGCGATGGGTATTCCGCTGTATCGTATCAAAGACATT
CGCATGATGTACGGTGTTTCACCCTGGGGCGATAGCCCCATCGACTTTGAGGATAGTGCTCATGTCCCTT
GTCCGCGTGGTCACGTGATCGCCGCTCGCATTACCTCCGAAAACCCAGACGAGGGCTTCAAGCCCTCGTC
TGGTACTGTACAAGAATTGAACTTTCGTTCAAATAAGAACGTTTGGGGCTATTTCAGCGTCGCCGCAGCG
GGCGGCCTGCATGAGTTCGCTGATTCCCAGTTTGGTCACTGCTTCAGTTGGGGCGAAAATCGCGAGGAAG
CCATCTCTAACATGGTAGTGGCCTTGAAGGAGCTGAGCATTCGTGGTGACTTTCGCACAACCGTAGAATA
CTTGATCAAACTGCTGGAGACTGAATCGTTCCAGATGAACCGTATTGATACCGGCTGGTTGGACCGCCTG
ATCTGACAGTAAAGGTGGATACGGATCCGAA
