>Addgene plasmid #39083 | ACACA | addgene partial sequence | sequence record 51830 | T7_term
GCAGCCGGATCTCAGTGGTGGTGGTGGTGGTGCTCGAGTGCGGCCGCAAGCTTGTCGACGGAGCTCGAAT
TCGGATCCGTATCCACCTTTACTGTCAGATCAGGCGGTCCAACCAGCCGGTATCAATACGGTTCATCTGG
AACGATTCAGTCTCCAGCAGTTTGATCAAGTATTCTACGGTTGTGCGAAAGTCACCACGAATGCTCAGCT
CCTTCAAGGCCACTACCATGTTAGAGATGGCTTCCTCGCGATTTTCGCCCCAACTGAAGCAGTGACCAAA
CTGGGAATCAGCGAACTCATGCAGGCCGCCCGCTGCGGCGACGCTGAAATAGCCCCAAACGTTCTTATTT
GAACGAAAGTTCAATTCTTGTACAGTACCAGACGAGGGCTTGAAGCCCTCGTCTGGGTTTTCGGAGGTAA
TGCGAGCGGCGATCACGTGACCACGCGGACAAGGGACATGAGCACTATCCTCAAAGTCGATGGGGCTATC
GCCCCAGGGTGAAACACCGTACATCATGCGAATGTCTTTGATACGATACAGCGGAATACCCATCGCGATC
TGCAGTTGTGCGGCAGGCAAATTGACATCAGCTACCATTTCTGTGCAGGGGTGTTCGACCTGCAGGCGTG
GGTTCAACTCCAGGAAGTAAAACGAGCCGTCTTGCGAGTACAGATATTCAACGGTACCCGCGGATACGTA
GCCCACCATCTTTGCCAACTTCACGGCACACTGCTCCATGTGTTCGAATACAGCCGGAGTCGCAATGGTT
GCAGGGGCCTCTTCGATAATTTTCTGGTGACGGCGTTGAACGCTGCAATCACGACCGAACAGACTGATAG
CATTGCCATACTGGTCCGCCAAGATTTGTACCTCCAGATGGCGTGACTGCTTTGC
